Addgene plasmid #130693: pLVH-EF1a-GFP-P2A-SOX2
Purpose: Lentiviral plasmids encoding human SOX2 with co-expressoin of GFP mediated by P2A.
Depositing lab: Kejin Hu. Depositing organization: University of Alabama at Birmingham. Publication: The acetyllysine reader BRD3R promotes human nuclear reprogramming and regulates mitosis. Shao Z, Zhang R, Khodadadi-Jamayran A, Chen B, Crowley MR, Festok MA, Crossman DK, Townes TM, Hu K. Nat Commun. 2016 Mar 7;7:10869. doi: 10.1038/ncomms10869. PubMed 26947130.
Backbone
  Vector backbone: pLVH-EF1a-GFP-P2A
  Total vector size (bp): 8317
  Vector type: Lentiviral
Growth in bacteria
  Bacterial resistance: Ampicillin, 100 μg/mL
  Growth temperature: 37°C
  Growth strain: NEB Stable
  Copy number: Unknown
Gene/Insert
  Gene/Insert name: human SOX2
  Species: H. sapiens (human)
  Insert size (bp): 951
  Entrez Gene: SOX2 (a.k.a. ANOP3, MCOPS3)
Terms and licenses: Academic/Nonprofit Terms; Industry Terms: Not Available to Industry
Depositor comments: We extensively modified the plasmid of pLVX-AcGFP-C1 (Clontech, 632155) by replacing CMV promoter with EF1a promoter, adding P2A to mediate co-expression of the gene of interest, and removal of PGK promoter and puromycin resistant gene to make a lentiviral backbone vector of pLVH-EF1a-P2A.
How to cite: pLVH-EF1a-GFP-P2A-SOX2 was a gift from Kejin Hu (Addgene plasmid # 130693 ; http://n2t.net/addgene:130693 ; RRID:Addgene_130693)
