[The description below was written by a language model from this plasmid's Addgene catalogue record and pLannotate feature annotations shown in this document.]
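Description:
pLVH-EF1a-GFP-P2A-SOX2 is an HIV-1-based lentiviral transfer plasmid for delivering human SOX2 to mammalian cells together with a green fluorescent marker. According to the depositor, its backbone was derived from pLVX-AcGFP-C1 by swapping the CMV promoter for the EF1a promoter, adding a P2A sequence, and removing the PGK promoter and puromycin resistance gene. As a result, the vector carries no mammalian drug selection marker, and transduced cells are identified by fluorescence. In bacteria it is maintained through a high-copy ColE1/pUC-type origin and selected with ampicillin (AmpR). Remnants of a lac promoter/operator region also lie in the bacterial portion.

The viral region is flanked by two HIV-1 LTR elements. It contains the Ψ packaging signal with an adjoining gag fragment, the Rev response element for nuclear export of the genomic RNA, and the cPPT/CTS, which aids nuclear import of the viral genome. Fragments annotated as nef lie next to the LTRs. Inside, the EF-1α core promoter and its intron A drive a single open reading frame: AcGFP1, a short linker from the former cloning site, a 2A peptide, and the 951 bp SOX2 coding sequence. The annotation software labelled the 2A as a T2A fragment, whereas the depositor calls it P2A. Ribosomal skipping at the 2A yields separate GFP and SOX2 proteins from one transcript. A WPRE downstream enhances transcript expression.

The associated publication concerns human nuclear reprogramming, consistent with use as a trackable SOX2 reprogramming-factor vector. The sequenced record is 9,188 nt, larger than the 8,317 bp listed in the catalogue.
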