Features (pLannotate 1.2.2; 24 found; start..end, strand, type, name):
    377..634     +  LTR            5' LTR (truncated): truncated 5' long terminal repeat (LTR) from HIV-1
    681..806     +  misc_feature   HIV-1 Ψ: packaging signal of human immunodeficiency virus type 1
    790..1128    +  CDS            HIV-1 gag (fragment): gag protein from human immunodeficiency virus 1; gag
   1303..1536    +  misc_feature   RRE: The Rev response element (RRE) of HIV-1 allows for Rev-dependent mRNA export from the nucleus to the cytoplasm.
   1913..2013    +  CDS            Rev (fragment): human immunodeficiency virus 1 (HIV-1) Rev protein; rev; enhances nuclear export of unspliced and incompletely spliced viral mRNAs
   2028..2143    +  misc_feature   cPPT/CTS: central polypurine tract and central termination sequence of HIV-1 (lacking the first T)
   2197..2408    +  promoter       EF-1α core promoter: core promoter for human elongation factor EF-1α
   2409..3347    +  intron         EF-1α intron A: intron upstream of the start codon of human EF-1α
   3370..4086    +  CDS            AcGFP1: AcGFP1 is a basic (constitutively fluorescent) green fluorescent protein, derived from Aequorea coerulescens.
   4087..4105    +  misc_feature   MCS (fragment): multiple cloning site
   4147..4170    +  CDS            T2A (fragment): 2A peptide from Thosea asigna virus capsid protein Eukaryotic ribosomes fail to insert a peptide bond between the Gly and Pro residues, yielding separate polypeptides.
   4171..5121    +  CDS            SOX2: SOX2_HUMAN - Experimental evidence at protein level: Swiss-Prot protein existence level 1. Transcription factor that forms a trimeric complex with OCT4 on DNA and controls the expression of a number of genes involved in embryonic development such as YES1, FGF4, UTF1 and ZFP206 (By similarity). Binds to the proximal enhancer region of NANOG (By similarity). Critical for early embryogenesis and for embryonic stem cell pluripotency (PubMed:18035408). Downstream SRRT target that mediates the promotion of neural stem cell self-renewal (By similarity). Keeps neural cells undifferentiated by countera
   5156..5744    +  misc_feature   WPRE: woodchuck hepatitis virus posttranscriptional regulatory element
   5761..6279    +  CDS            nef (fragment): NEF_HV1BR - Experimental evidence at protein level: Swiss-Prot protein existence level 1. Extracellular Nef protein targets CD4(+) T-lymphocytes for apoptosis by interacting with CXCR4 surface receptors (PubMed:14990729). From Human immunodeficiency virus type 1 group M subtype B (isolate BRU/LAI) (HIV-1).
   6327..6584    +  LTR            5' LTR (truncated): truncated 5' long terminal repeat (LTR) from HIV-1
   6737..6753    -  protein_bind   lac operator: The lac repressor binds to the lac operator to inhibit transcription in E. coli. This inhibition can be relieved by adding lactose or isopropyl-β-D-thiogalactopyranoside (IPTG). lac repressor encoded by lacI
   6761..6791    -  promoter       lac promoter: promoter for the E. coli lac operon
   6806..6827    -  protein_bind   CAP binding site: CAP binding activates transcription in the presence of cAMP. E. coli catabolite activator protein
   6840..6932    -  CDS            lacI (fragment): lac repressor; lacI; The lac repressor binds to the lac operator to inhibit transcription in E. coli. This inhibition can be relieved by adding lactose or isopropyl-β-D-thiogalactopyranoside (IPTG).
   7115..7703    -  rep_origin     ori: high-copy-number ColE1/pMB1/pBR322/pUC origin of replication
   7874..8734    -  CDS            AmpR: β-lactamase; bla; confers resistance to ampicillin, carbenicillin, and related antibiotics
   8735..8839    -  promoter       AmpR promoter: bla
   8887..9021    +  polyA_signal   SV40 poly(A) signal: SV40 polyadenylation signal
   9188..329     +  CDS            nef (fragment) (across the origin): NEF_HV1BR - Experimental evidence at protein level: Swiss-Prot protein existence level 1. Extracellular Nef protein targets CD4(+) T-lymphocytes for apoptosis by interacting with CXCR4 surface receptors (PubMed:14990729). From Human immunodeficiency virus type 1 group M subtype B (isolate BRU/LAI) (HIV-1).
>Addgene plasmid #130693 | pLVH-EF1a-GFP-P2A-SOX2 | addgene full sequence | sequence record 254796 | Addgene NGS Result
TGGAAGGGCTAATTCACTCCCAAAGAAGACAAGATATCCTTGATCTGTGGATCTACCACACACAAGGCTA
CTTCCCTGATTAGCAGAACTACACACCAGGGCCAGGGGTCAGATATCCACTGACCTTTGGATGGTGCTAC
AAGCTAGTACCAGTTGAGCCAGATAAGGTAGAAGAGGCCAATAAAGGAGAGAACACCAGCTTGTTACACC
CTGTGAGCCTGCATGGGATGGATGACCCGGAGAGAGAAGTGTTAGAGTGGAGGTTTGACAGCCGCCTAGC
ATTTCATCACGTGGCCCGAGAGCTGCATCCGGAGTACTTCAAGAACTGCTGATATCGAGCTTGCTACAAG
GGACTTTCCGCTGGGGACTTTCCAGGGAGGCGTGGCCTGGGCGGGACTGGGGAGTGGCGAGCCCTCAGAT
CCTGCATATAAGCAGCTGCTTTTTGCCTGTACTGGGTCTCTCTGGTTAGACCAGATCTGAGCCTGGGAGC
TCTCTGGCTAACTAGGGAACCCACTGCTTAAGCCTCAATAAAGCTTGCCTTGAGTGCTTCAAGTAGTGTG
TGCCCGTCTGTTGTGTGACTCTGGTAACTAGAGATCCCTCAGACCCTTTTAGTCAGTGTGGAAAATCTCT
AGCAGTGGCGCCCGAACAGGGACTTGAAAGCGAAAGGGAAACCAGAGGAGCTCTCTCGACGCAGGACTCG
GCTTGCTGAAGCGCGCACGGCAAGAGGCGAGGGGCGGCGACTGGTGAGTACGCCAAAAATTTTGACTAGC
GGAGGCTAGAAGGAGAGAGATGGGTGCGAGAGCGTCAGTATTAAGCGGGGGAGAATTAGATCGCGATGGG
AAAAAATTCGGTTAAGGCCAGGGGGAAAGAAAAAATATAAATTAAAACATATAGTATGGGCAAGCAGGGA
GCTAGAACGATTCGCAGTTAATCCTGGCCTGTTAGAAACATCAGAAGGCTGTAGACAAATACTGGGACAG
CTACAACCATCCCTTCAGACAGGATCAGAAGAACTTAGATCATTATATAATACAGTAGCAACCCTCTATT
GTGTGCATCAAAGGATAGAGATAAAAGACACCAAGGAAGCTTTAGACAAGATAGAGGAAGAGCAAAACAA
AAGTAAGACCACCGCACAGCAAGCGGCCGGCCGCTGATCTTCAGACCTGGAGGAGGAGATATGAGGGACA
ATTGGAGAAGTGAATTATATAAATATAAAGTAGTAAAAATTGAACCATTAGGAGTAGCACCCACCAAGGC
AAAGAGAAGAGTGGTGCAGAGAGAAAAAAGAGCAGTGGGAATAGGAGCTTTGTTCCTTGGGTTCTTGGGA
GCAGCAGGAAGCACTATGGGCGCAGCGTCAATGACGCTGACGGTACAGGCCAGACAATTATTGTCTGGTA
TAGTGCAGCAGCAGAACAATTTGCTGAGGGCTATTGAGGCGCAACAGCATCTGTTGCAACTCACAGTCTG
GGGCATCAAGCAGCTCCAGGCAAGAATCCTGGCTGTGGAAAGATACCTAAAGGATCAACAGCTCCTGGGG
ATTTGGGGTTGCTCTGGAAAACTCATTTGCACCACTGCTGTGCCTTGGAATGCTAGTTGGAGTAATAAAT
CTCTGGAACAGATTTGGAATCACACGACCTGGATGGAGTGGGACAGAGAAATTAACAATTACACAAGCTT
AATACACTCCTTAATTGAAGAATCGCAAAACCAGCAAGAAAAGAATGAACAAGAATTATTGGAATTAGAT
AAATGGGCAAGTTTGTGGAATTGGTTTAACATAACAAATTGGCTGTGGTATATAAAATTATTCATAATGA
TAGTAGGAGGCTTGGTAGGTTTAAGAATAGTTTTTGCTGTACTTTCTATAGTGAATAGAGTTAGGCAGGG
ATATTCACCATTATCGTTTCAGACCCACCTCCCAACCCCGAGGGGACCCGACAGGCCCGAAGGAATAGAA
GAAGAAGGTGGAGAGAGAGACAGAGACAGATCCATTCGATTAGTGAACGGATCTCGACGGTATCGCCTTT
AAAAGAAAAGGGGGGATTGGGGGGTACAGTGCAGGGGAAAGAATAGTAGACATAATAGCAACAGACATAC
AAACTAAAGAATTACAAAAACAAATTACAAAAATTCAAAATTTTCGGGTTTATTACAGGGACAGCAGAGA
TCCAGTTTATCGATGTGCCCGTCAGTGGGCAGAGCGCACATCGCCCACAGTCCCCGAGAAGTTGGGGGGA
GGGGTCGGCAATTGAACCGGTGCCTAGAGAAGGTGGCGCGGGGTAAACTGGGAAAGTGATGTCGTGTACT
GGCTCCGCCTTTTTCCCGAGGGTGGGGGAGAACCGTATATAAGTGCAGTAGTCGCCGTGAACGTTCTTTT
TCGCAACGGGTTTGCCGCCAGAACACAGGTAAGTGCCGTGTGTGGTTCCCGCGGGCCTGGCCTCTTTACG
GGTTATGGCCCTTGCGTGCCTTGAATTACTTCCACCTGGCTGCAGTACGTGATTCTTGATCCCGAGCTTC
GGGTTGGAAGTGGGTGGGAGAGTTCGAGGCCTTGCGCTTAAGGAGCCCCTTCGCCTCGTGCTTGAGTTGA
GGCCTGGCCTGGGCGCTGGGGCCGCCGCGTGCGAATCTGGTGGCACCTTCGCGCCTGTCTCGCTGCTTTC
GATAAGTCTCTAGCCATTTAAAATTTTTGATGACCTGCTGCGACGCTTTTTTTCTGGCAAGATAGTCTTG
TAAATGCGGGCCAAGATCTGCACACTGGTATTTCGGTTTTTGGGGCCGCGGGCGGCGACGGGGCCCGTGC
GTCCCAGCGCACATGTTCGGCGAGGCGGGGCCTGCGAGCGCGGCCACCGAGAATCGGACGGGGGTAGTCT
CAAGCTGGCCGGCCTGCTCTGGTGCCTGGCCTCGCGCCGCCGTGTATCGCCCCGCCCTGGGCGGCAAGGC
TGGCCCGGTCGGCACCAGTTGCGTGAGCGGAAAGATGGCCGCTTCCCGGCCCTGCTGCAGGGAGCTCAAA
ATGGAGGACGCGGCGCTCGGGAGAGCGGGCGGGTGAGTCACCCACACAAAGGAAAAGGGCCTTTCCGTCC
TCAGCCGTCGCTTCATGTGACTCCACGGAGTACCGGGCGCCGTCCAGGCACCTCGATTAGTTCTCGAGCT
TTTGGAGTACGTCGTCTTTAGGTTGGGGGGAGGGGTTTTATGCGATGGAGTTTCCCCACACTGAGTGGGT
GGAGACTGAAGTTAGGCCAGCTTGGCACTTGATGTAATTCTCCTTGGAATTTGCCCTTTTTGAGTTTGGA
TCTTGGTTCATTCTCAAGCCTCAGACAGTGGTTCAAAGTTTTTTTCTTCCATTTCAGGTGTCGTGACCCG
GTCGCCACCATGGTGAGCAAGGGCGCCGAGCTGTTCACCGGCATCGTGCCCATCCTGATCGAGCTGAATG
GCGATGTGAATGGCCACAAGTTCAGCGTGAGCGGCGAGGGCGAGGGCGATGCCACCTACGGCAAGCTGAC
CCTGAAGTTCATCTGCACCACCGGCAAGCTGCCTGTGCCCTGGCCCACCCTGGTGACCACCCTGAGCTAC
GGCGTGCAGTGCTTCTCACGCTACCCCGATCACATGAAGCAGCACGACTTCTTCAAGAGCGCCATGCCTG
AGGGCTACATCCAGGAGCGCACCATCTTCTTCGAGGATGACGGCAACTACAAGTCGCGCGCCGAGGTGAA
GTTCGAGGGCGATACCCTGGTGAATCGCATCGAGCTGACCGGCACCGATTTCAAGGAGGATGGCAACATC
CTGGGCAATAAGATGGAGTACAACTACAACGCCCACAATGTGTACATCATGACCGACAAGGCCAAGAATG
GCATCAAGGTGAACTTCAAGATCCGCCACAACATCGAGGATGGCAGCGTGCAGCTGGCCGACCACTACCA
GCAGAATACCCCCATCGGCGATGGCCCTGTGCTGCTGCCCGATAACCACTACCTGTCCACCCAGAGCGCC
CTGTCCAAGGACCCCAACGAGAAGCGCGATCACATGATCTACTTCGGCTTCGTGACCGCCGCCGCCATCA
CCCACGGCATGGATGAGCTGTACAAGTCCGGACTCAGATCTCGAGGATCTGGAGCAACAAACTTCTCACT
ACTCAAACAAGCAGGTGACGTGGAGGAGAATCCCGGCCCCATGTACAACATGATGGAGACGGAGCTGAAG
CCGCCGGGCCCGCAGCAAACTTCGGGGGGCGGCGGCGGCAACTCCACCGCGGCGGCGGCCGGCGGCAACC
AGAAAAACAGCCCGGACCGCGTCAAGCGGCCCATGAATGCCTTCATGGTGTGGTCCCGCGGGCAGCGGCG
CAAGATGGCCCAGGAGAACCCCAAGATGCACAACTCGGAGATCAGCAAGCGCCTGGGCGCCGAGTGGAAA
CTTTTGTCGGAGACGGAGAAGCGGCCGTTCATCGACGAGGCTAAGCGGCTGCGAGCGCTGCACATGAAGG
AGCACCCGGATTATAAATACCGGCCCCGGCGGAAAACCAAGACGCTCATGAAGAAGGATAAGTACACGCT
GCCCGGCGGGCTGCTGGCCCCCGGCGGCAATAGCATGGCGAGCGGGGTCGGGGTGGGCGCCGGCCTGGGC
GCGGGCGTGAACCAGCGCATGGACAGTTACGCGCACATGAACGGCTGGAGCAACGGCAGCTACAGCATGA
TGCAGGACCAGCTGGGCTACCCGCAGCACCCGGGCCTCAATGCGCACGGCGCAGCGCAGATGCAGCCCAT
GCACCGCTACGACGTGAGCGCCCTGCAGTACAACTCCATGACCAGCTCGCAGACCTACATGAACGGCTCG
CCCACCTACAGCATGTCCTACTCGCAGCAGGGCACCCCTGGCATGGCTCTTGGCTCCATGGGTTCGGTGG
TCAAGTCCGAGGCCAGCTCCAGCCCCCCTGTGGTTACCTCTTCCTCCCACTCCAGGGCGCCCTGCCAGGC
CGGGGACCTCCGGGACATGATCAGCATGTATCTCCCCGGCGCCGAGGTGCCGGAACCCGCCGCCCCCAGC
AGACTTCACATGTCCCAGCACTACCAGAGCGGCCCGGTGCCCGGCACGGCCATTAACGGCACACTGCCCC
TCTCACACATGTGATAAGGATCCACCGGATCTAGGCGTCTGGAACAATCAACCTCTGGATTACAAAATTT
GTGAAAGATTGACTGGTATTCTTAACTATGTTGCTCCTTTTACGCTATGTGGATACGCTGCTTTAATGCC
TTTGTATCATGCTATTGCTTCCCGTATGGCTTTCATTTTCTCCTCCTTGTATAAATCCTGGTTGCTGTCT
CTTTATGAGGAGTTGTGGCCCGTTGTCAGGCAACGTGGCGTGGTGTGCACTGTGTTTGCTGACGCAACCC
CCACTGGTTGGGGCATTGCCACCACCTGTCAGCTCCTTTCCGGGACTTTCGCTTTCCCCCTCCCTATTGC
CACGGCGGAACTCATCGCCGCCTGCCTTGCCCGCTGCTGGACAGGGGCTCGGCTGTTGGGCACTGACAAT
TCCGTGGTGTTGTCGGGGAAGCTGACGTCCTTTCCATGGCTGCTCGCCTGTGTTGCCACCTGGATTCTGC
GCGGGACGTCCTTCTGCTACGTCCCTTCGGCCCTCAATCCAGCGGACCTTCCTTCCCGCGGCCTGCTGCC
GGCTCTGCGGCCTCTTCCGCGTCTTCGCCTTCGCCCTCAGACGAGTCGGATCTCCCTTTGGGCCGCCTCC
CCGCCTGGAATTAATTCTGCAGTCGAGACCTAGAAAAACATGGAGCAATCACAAGTAGCAATACAGCAGC
TACCAATGCTGATTGTGCCTGGCTAGAAGCACAAGAGGAGGAGGAGGTGGGTTTTCCAGTCACACCTCAG
GTACCTTTAAGACCAATGACTTACAAGGCAGCTGTAGATCTTAGCCACTTTTTAAAAGAAAAGAGGGGAC
TGGAAGGGCTAATTCACTCCCAACGAAGACAAGATATCCTTGATCTGTGGATCTACCACACACAAGGCTA
CTTCCCTGATTAGCAGAACTACACACCAGGGCCAGGGGTCAGATATCCACTGACCTTTGGATGGTGCTAC
AAGCTAGTACCAGTTGAGCCAGATAAGGTAGAAGAGGCCAATAAAGGAGAGAACACCAGCTTGTTACACC
CTGTGAGCCTGCATGGGATGGATGACCCGGAGAGAGAAGTGTTAGAGTGGAGGTTTGACAGCCGCCTAGC
ATTTCATCACGTGGCCCGAGAGCTGCATCCGGAGTACTTCAAGAACTGCTGATATCGAGCTTGCTACAAG
GGACTTTCCGCTGGGGACTTTCCAGGGAGGCGTGGCCTGGGCGGGACTGGGGAGTGGCGAGCCCTCAGAT
CCTGCATATAAGCAGCTGCTTTTTGCCTGTACTGGGTCTCTCTGGTTAGACCAGATCTGAGCCTGGGAGC
TCTCTGGCTAACTAGGGAACCCACTGCTTAAGCCTCAATAAAGCTTGCCTTGAGTGCTTCAAGTAGTGTG
TGCCCGTCTGTTGTGTGACTCTGGTAACTAGAGATCCCTCAGACCCTTTTAGTCAGTGTGGAAAATCTCT
AGCAGTAGTAGTTCATGTCATCTTATTATTCAGTATTTATAACTTGCAAAGAAATGAATATCAGAGAGTG
AGAGGCCTTGACATTGCTAGCGTTTTACCGTCGACCTCTAGCTAGAGCTTGGCGTAATCATGGTCATAGC
TGTTTCCTGTGTGAAATTGTTATCCGCTCACAATTCCACACAACATACGAGCCGGAAGCATAAAGTGTAA
AGCCTGGGGTGCCTAATGAGTGAGCTAACTCACATTAATTGCGTTGCGCTCACTGCCCGCTTTCCAGTCG
GGAAACCTGTCGTGCCAGCTGCATTAATGAATCGGCCAACGCGCGGGGAGAGGCGGTTTGCGTATTGGGC
GCTCTTCCGCTTCCTCGCTCACTGACTCGCTGCGCTCGGTCGTTCGGCTGCGGCGAGCGGTATCAGCTCA
CTCAAAGGCGGTAATACGGTTATCCACAGAATCAGGGGATAACGCAGGAAAGAACATGTGAGCAAAAGGC
CAGCAAAAGGCCAGGAACCGTAAAAAGGCCGCGTTGCTGGCGTTTTTCCATAGGCTCCGCCCCCCTGACG
AGCATCACAAAAATCGACGCTCAAGTCAGAGGTGGCGAAACCCGACAGGACTATAAAGATACCAGGCGTT
TCCCCCTGGAAGCTCCCTCGTGCGCTCTCCTGTTCCGACCCTGCCGCTTACCGGATACCTGTCCGCCTTT
CTCCCTTCGGGAAGCGTGGCGCTTTCTCATAGCTCACGCTGTAGGTATCTCAGTTCGGTGTAGGTCGTTC
GCTCCAAGCTGGGCTGTGTGCACGAACCCCCCGTTCAGCCCGACCGCTGCGCCTTATCCGGTAACTATCG
TCTTGAGTCCAACCCGGTAAGACACGACTTATCGCCACTGGCAGCAGCCACTGGTAACAGGATTAGCAGA
GCGAGGTATGTAGGCGGTGCTACAGAGTTCTTGAAGTGGTGGCCTAACTACGGCTACACTAGAAGAACAG
TATTTGGTATCTGCGCTCTGCTGAAGCCAGTTACCTTCGGAAAAAGAGTTGGTAGCTCTTGATCCGGCAA
ACAAACCACCGCTGGTAGCGGTGGTTTTTTTGTTTGCAAGCAGCAGATTACGCGCAGAAAAAAAGGATCT
CAAGAAGATCCTTTGATCTTTTCTACGGGGTCTGACGCTCAGTGGAACGAAAACTCACGTTAAGGGATTT
TGGTCATGAGATTATCAAAAAGGATCTTCACCTAGATCCTTTTAAATTAAAAATGAAGTTTTAAATCAAT
CTAAAGTATATATGAGTAAACTTGGTCTGACAGTTACCAATGCTTAATCAGTGAGGCACCTATCTCAGCG
ATCTGTCTATTTCGTTCATCCATAGTTGCCTGACTCCCCGTCGTGTAGATAACTACGATACGGGAGGGCT
TACCATCTGGCCCCAGTGCTGCAATGATACCGCGAGACCCACGCTCACCGGCTCCAGATTTATCAGCAAT
AAACCAGCCAGCCGGAAGGGCCGAGCGCAGAAGTGGTCCTGCAACTTTATCCGCCTCCATCCAGTCTATT
AATTGTTGCCGGGAAGCTAGAGTAAGTAGTTCGCCAGTTAATAGTTTGCGCAACGTTGTTGCCATTGCTA
CAGGCATCGTGGTGTCACGCTCGTCGTTTGGTATGGCTTCATTCAGCTCCGGTTCCCAACGATCAAGGCG
AGTTACATGATCCCCCATGTTGTGCAAAAAAGCGGTTAGCTCCTTCGGTCCTCCGATCGTTGTCAGAAGT
AAGTTGGCCGCAGTGTTATCACTCATGGTTATGGCAGCACTGCATAATTCTCTTACTGTCATGCCATCCG
TAAGATGCTTTTCTGTGACTGGTGAGTACTCAACCAAGTCATTCTGAGAATAGTGTATGCGGCGACCGAG
TTGCTCTTGCCCGGCGTCAATACGGGATAATACCGCGCCACATAGCAGAACTTTAAAAGTGCTCATCATT
GGAAAACGTTCTTCGGGGCGAAAACTCTCAAGGATCTTACCGCTGTTGAGATCCAGTTCGATGTAACCCA
CTCGTGCACCCAACTGATCTTCAGCATCTTTTACTTTCACCAGCGTTTCTGGGTGAGCAAAAACAGGAAG
GCAAAATGCCGCAAAAAAGGGAATAAGGGCGACACGGAAATGTTGAATACTCATACTCTTCCTTTTTCAA
TATTATTGAAGCATTTATCAGGGTTATTGTCTCATGAGCGGATACATATTTGAATGTATTTAGAAAAATA
AACAAATAGGGGTTCCGCGCACATTTCCCCGAAAAGTGCCACCTGACGTCGACGGATCGGGAGATCAACT
TGTTTATTGCAGCTTATAATGGTTACAAATAAAGCAATAGCATCACAAATTTCACAAATAAAGCATTTTT
TTCACTGCATTCTAGTTGTGGTTTGTCCAAACTCATCAATGTATCTTATCATGTCTGGATCAACTGGATA
ACTCAAGCTAACCAAAATCATCCCAAACTTCCCACCCCATACCCTATTACCACTGCCAATTACCTGTGGT
TTCATTTACTCTAAACCTGTGATTCCTCTGAATTATTTTCATTTTAAAGAAATTGTATTTGTTAAATATG
TACTACAAACTTAGTAGT
